Addgene plasmid #75800: SBK1 gRNA (BRDN0001148223)
Purpose: 3rd generation lentiviral gRNA plasmid targeting human SBK1
Depositing lab: John Doench & David Root. Depositing organization: Broad Institute. Publication: Optimized sgRNA design to maximize activity and minimize off-target effects of CRISPR-Cas9. Doench JG, Fusi N, Sullender M, Hegde M, Vaimberg EW, Donovan KF, Smith I, Tothova Z, Wilen C, Orchard R, Virgin HW, Listgarten J, Root DE. Nat Biotechnol. 2016 Jan 18. doi: 10.1038/nbt.3437. PubMed 26780180.
Backbone
  Vector backbone: lentiGuide-Puro
  Backbone manufacturer: Zhang Lab (Addgene plasmid # 52963)
  Vector type: Mammalian Expression, Lentiviral, CRISPR
  Selectable markers: Puromycin
Growth in bacteria
  Bacterial resistance: Ampicillin, 100 μg/mL
  Growth temperature: 37°C
  Growth strain: DH5alpha
  Copy number: High Copy
Gene/Insert
  Gene/Insert name: SBK1 (alt names: SBK1; NM_001024401.2)
  gRNA/shRNA sequence: TTCAGTGAGAAGGGGCACAC
  Species: H. sapiens (human)
  Entrez Gene: SBK1 (a.k.a. Sbk)
  Promoter: hU6
  Cloning method: Unknown
  Sequencing primers: 5′ U6-F; 3′ pS2-R
Terms and licenses: Academic/Nonprofit Terms; Industry Terms: Not Available to Industry
Depositor comments: The gRNA was designed to target the following Genbank reference sequence(s): NM_001024401.2. Note that this plasmid does NOT contain Cas9. It should be used in conjunction with lentiCas9-Blast (Addgene #52962) or otherwise with cell lines already expressing Cas9. Browse the full kinome gRNA library at http://www.addgene.org/pooled-library/broadgpp-human-kinome/ or visit http://www.broadinstitute.org/rnai/public/ for detailed protocols and information.
How to cite: SBK1 gRNA (BRDN0001148223) was a gift from John Doench & David Root (Addgene plasmid # 75800 ; http://n2t.net/addgene:75800 ; RRID:Addgene_75800)
