[The description below was written by a language model from this plasmid's Addgene catalogue record and pLannotate feature annotations shown in this document.]
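Description:
SBK1 gRNA (BRDN0001148223) is a third-generation lentiviral CRISPR guide plasmid built on the lentiGuide-Puro backbone. It carries a single guide RNA designed against the human kinase gene SBK1. The plasmid is about 8.3 kb and is maintained in E. coli at high copy through a ColE1/pUC-type origin, with ampicillin selection from the β-lactamase gene. An f1 origin, an SV40 origin and residual lac and T7/T3 promoter elements are backbone remnants with no role in the payload.

The lentiviral transfer cassette begins with an RSV promoter fused to a truncated HIV-1 5' LTR, which makes genomic RNA production in packaging cells Tat-independent. Next come the Ψ packaging signal with a gag fragment, the Rev response element for nuclear export, and a cPPT/CTS. The cassette ends with a self-inactivating ΔU3 3' LTR and an SV40 polyadenylation signal.

Two expression units sit between the LTRs. In the first, a human U6 RNA polymerase III promoter drives the SBK1-specific spacer joined to the Streptococcus pyogenes Cas9 guide scaffold. In the second, an EF-1α core promoter with its intron A drives puromycin N-acetyltransferase, which allows selection of transduced mammalian cells, and a WPRE follows to enhance transcript expression.

The plasmid does not encode Cas9. It must therefore be used with a separate Cas9 vector, such as a blasticidin-selectable lentiviral Cas9 construct, or in cells that already express Cas9. It corresponds to a guide from a human kinome gRNA library designed with optimized sgRNA rules, and is suited to targeted disruption of SBK1 in human cells.
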