Features (pLannotate 1.2.2; 29 found; start..end, strand, type, name):
     14..80      +  CDS            small t antigen (fragment): SV40 (simian virus 40) small t antigen
    106..317     +  promoter       EF-1α core promoter: core promoter for human elongation factor EF-1α
    318..1256    +  intron         EF-1α intron A: intron upstream of the start codon of human EF-1α
   1278..1877    +  CDS            PuroR (fragment): puromycin N-acetyltransferase; pac from Streptomyces; confers resistance to puromycin
   1893..2481    +  misc_feature   WPRE: woodchuck hepatitis virus posttranscriptional regulatory element
   2532..2551    +  misc_feature   cPPT/CTS (fragment): central polypurine tract and central termination sequence of HIV-1
   2553..2786    +  LTR            3' LTR (ΔU3): self-inactivating 3' long terminal repeat (LTR) from HIV-1
   2864..2985    +  polyA_signal   SV40 poly(A) signal: SV40 polyadenylation signal
   3025..3160    +  rep_origin     SV40 ori: SV40 origin of replication
   3181..3199    -  promoter       T7 promoter: promoter for bacteriophage T7 RNA polymerase
   3207..3362    +  CDS            lacZα (fragment): LacZα fragment of β-galactosidase; lacZ fragment
   3367..3795    +  rep_origin     f1 ori (sequence partly withheld): f1 bacteriophage origin of replication; arrow indicates direction of (+) strand synthesis
   3848..3952    +  promoter       AmpR promoter: bla
   3953..4813    +  CDS            AmpR: β-lactamase; bla; confers resistance to ampicillin, carbenicillin, and related antibiotics
   4984..5572    +  rep_origin     ori: high-copy-number ColE1/pMB1/pBR322/pUC origin of replication
   5755..5847    +  CDS            lacI (fragment): lac repressor; lacI; The lac repressor binds to the lac operator to inhibit transcription in E. coli. This inhibition can be relieved by adding lactose or isopropyl-β-D-thiogalactopyranoside (IPTG).
   5860..5881    +  protein_bind   CAP binding site: CAP binding activates transcription in the presence of cAMP. E. coli catabolite activator protein
   5896..5926    +  promoter       lac promoter: promoter for the E. coli lac operon
   5934..5950    +  protein_bind   lac operator: The lac repressor binds to the lac operator to inhibit transcription in E. coli. This inhibition can be relieved by adding lactose or isopropyl-β-D-thiogalactopyranoside (IPTG). lac repressor encoded by lacI
   5995..6013    +  promoter       T3 promoter: promoter for bacteriophage T3 RNA polymerase
   6041..6267    +  promoter       RSV promoter: Rous sarcoma virus enhancer/promoter
   6268..6448    +  LTR            5' LTR (truncated): truncated 5' long terminal repeat (LTR) from HIV-1
   6495..6620    +  misc_feature   HIV-1 Ψ: packaging signal of human immunodeficiency virus type 1
   6604..6967    +  CDS            HIV-1 gag (fragment): gag protein from human immunodeficiency virus 1; gag
   7113..7346    +  misc_feature   RRE: The Rev response element (RRE) of HIV-1 allows for Rev-dependent mRNA export from the nucleus to the cytoplasm.
   7723..7749    +  CDS            Rev (fragment): human immunodeficiency virus 1 (HIV-1) Rev protein; rev; enhances nuclear export of unspliced and incompletely spliced viral mRNAs
   7753..7993    +  promoter       U6 promoter: RNA polymerase III promoter for human U6 snRNA
   8023..8098    +  misc_RNA       gRNA scaffold: guide RNA scaffold for the Streptococcus pyogenes CRISPR/Cas9 system
   8154..8271    +  misc_feature   cPPT/CTS: central polypurine tract and central termination sequence of HIV-1
>Addgene plasmid #75800 | SBK1 gRNA (BRDN0001148223) | addgene full sequence | sequence record 184592 | Addgene Assembled Sequence
CCCGGGTGCAAAGATGGATAAAGTTTTAAACAGAGAGGAATCTTTGCAGCTAATGGACCTTCTAGGTCTT
GAAAGGAGTGGGAATTGGCTCCGGTGCCCGTCAGTGGGCAGAGCGCACATCGCCCACAGTCCCCGAGAAG
TTGGGGGGAGGGGTCGGCAATTGATCCGGTGCCTAGAGAAGGTGGCGCGGGGTAAACTGGGAAAGTGATG
TCGTGTACTGGCTCCGCCTTTTTCCCGAGGGTGGGGGAGAACCGTATATAAGTGCAGTAGTCGCCGTGAA
CGTTCTTTTTCGCAACGGGTTTGCCGCCAGAACACAGGTAAGTGCCGTGTGTGGTTCCCGCGGGCCTGGC
CTCTTTACGGGTTATGGCCCTTGCGTGCCTTGAATTACTTCCACCTGGCTGCAGTACGTGATTCTTGATC
CCGAGCTTCGGGTTGGAAGTGGGTGGGAGAGTTCGAGGCCTTGCGCTTAAGGAGCCCCTTCGCCTCGTGC
TTGAGTTGAGGCCTGGCCTGGGCGCTGGGGCCGCCGCGTGCGAATCTGGTGGCACCTTCGCGCCTGTCTC
GCTGCTTTCGATAAGTCTCTAGCCATTTAAAATTTTTGATGACCTGCTGCGACGCTTTTTTTCTGGCAAG
ATAGTCTTGTAAATGCGGGCCAAGATCTGCACACTGGTATTTCGGTTTTTGGGGCCGCGGGCGGCGACGG
GGCCCGTGCGTCCCAGCGCACATGTTCGGCGAGGCGGGGCCTGCGAGCGCGGCCACCGAGAATCGGACGG
GGGTAGTCTCAAGCTGGCCGGCCTGCTCTGGTGCCTGGCCTCGCGCCGCCGTGTATCGCCCCGCCCTGGG
CGGCAAGGCTGGCCCGGTCGGCACCAGTTGCGTGAGCGGAAAGATGGCCGCTTCCCGGCCCTGCTGCAGG
GAGCTCAAAATGGAGGACGCGGCGCTCGGGAGAGCGGGCGGGTGAGTCACCCACACAAAGGAAAAGGGCC
TTTCCGTCCTCAGCCGTCGCTTCATGTGACTCCACGGAGTACCGGGCGCCGTCCAGGCACCTCGATTAGT
TCTCGAGCTTTTGGAGTACGTCGTCTTTAGGTTGGGGGGAGGGGTTTTATGCGATGGAGTTTCCCCACAC
TGAGTGGGTGGAGACTGAAGTTAGGCCAGCTTGGCACTTGATGTAATTCTCCTTGGAATTTGCCCTTTTT
GAGTTTGGATCTTGGTTCATTCTCAAGCCTCAGACAGTGGTTCAAAGTTTTTTTCTTCCATTTCAGGTGT
CGTGACGTACGGCCACCATGACCGAGTACAAGCCCACGGTGCGCCTCGCCACCCGCGACGACGTCCCCAG
GGCCGTACGCACCCTCGCCGCCGCGTTCGCCGACTACCCCGCCACGCGCCACACCGTCGATCCGGACCGC
CACATCGAGCGGGTCACCGAGCTGCAAGAACTCTTCCTCACGCGCGTCGGGCTCGACATCGGCAAGGTGT
GGGTCGCGGACGACGGCGCCGCCGTGGCGGTCTGGACCACGCCGGAGAGCGTCGAAGCGGGGGCGGTGTT
CGCCGAGATCGGCCCGCGCATGGCCGAGTTGAGCGGTTCCCGGCTGGCCGCGCAGCAACAGATGGAAGGC
CTCCTGGCGCCGCACCGGCCCAAGGAGCCCGCGTGGTTCCTGGCCACCGTCGGAGTCTCGCCCGACCACC
AGGGCAAGGGTCTGGGCAGCGCCGTCGTGCTCCCCGGAGTGGAGGCGGCCGAGCGCGCCGGGGTGCCCGC
CTTCCTGGAGACCTCCGCGCCCCGCAACCTCCCCTTCTACGAGCGGCTCGGCTTCACCGTCACCGCCGAC
GTCGAGGTGCCCGAAGGACCGCGCACCTGGTGCATGACCCGCAAGCCCGGTGCCTGAACGCGTTAAGTCG
ACAATCAACCTCTGGATTACAAAATTTGTGAAAGATTGACTGGTATTCTTAACTATGTTGCTCCTTTTAC
GCTATGTGGATACGCTGCTTTAATGCCTTTGTATCATGCTATTGCTTCCCGTATGGCTTTCATTTTCTCC
TCCTTGTATAAATCCTGGTTGCTGTCTCTTTATGAGGAGTTGTGGCCCGTTGTCAGGCAACGTGGCGTGG
TGTGCACTGTGTTTGCTGACGCAACCCCCACTGGTTGGGGCATTGCCACCACCTGTCAGCTCCTTTCCGG
GACTTTCGCTTTCCCCCTCCCTATTGCCACGGCGGAACTCATCGCCGCCTGCCTTGCCCGCTGCTGGACA
GGGGCTCGGCTGTTGGGCACTGACAATTCCGTGGTGTTGTCGGGGAAATCATCGTCCTTTCCTTGGCTGC
TCGCCTGTGTTGCCACCTGGATTCTGCGCGGGACGTCCTTCTGCTACGTCCCTTCGGCCCTCAATCCAGC
GGACCTTCCTTCCCGCGGCCTGCTGCCGGCTCTGCGGCCTCTTCCGCGTCTTCGCCTTCGCCCTCAGACG
AGTCGGATCTCCCTTTGGGCCGCCTCCCCGCGTCGACTTTAAGACCAATGACTTACAAGGCAGCTGTAGA
TCTTAGCCACTTTTTAAAAGAAAAGGGGGGACTGGAAGGGCTAATTCACTCCCAACGAAGACAAGATCTG
CTTTTTGCTTGTACTGGGTCTCTCTGGTTAGACCAGATCTGAGCCTGGGAGCTCTCTGGCTAACTAGGGA
ACCCACTGCTTAAGCCTCAATAAAGCTTGCCTTGAGTGCTTCAAGTAGTGTGTGCCCGTCTGTTGTGTGA
CTCTGGTAACTAGAGATCCCTCAGACCCTTTTAGTCAGTGTGGAAAATCTCTAGCAGTACGTATAGTAGT
TCATGTCATCTTATTATTCAGTATTTATAACTTGCAAAGAAATGAATATCAGAGAGTGAGAGGAACTTGT
TTATTGCAGCTTATAATGGTTACAAATAAAGCAATAGCATCACAAATTTCACAAATAAAGCATTTTTTTC
ACTGCATTCTAGTTGTGGTTTGTCCAAACTCATCAATGTATCTTATCATGTCTGGCTCTAGCTATCCCGC
CCCTAACTCCGCCCATCCCGCCCCTAACTCCGCCCAGTTCCGCCCATTCTCCGCCCCATGGCTGACTAAT
TTTTTTTATTTATGCAGAGGCCGAGGCCGCCTCGGCCTCTGAGCTATTCCAGAAGTAGTGAGGAGGCTTT
TTTGGAGGCCTAGGGACGTACCCAATTCGCCCTATAGTGAGTCGTATTACGCGCGCTCACTGGCCGTCGT
TTTACAACGTCGTGACTGGGAAAACCCTGGCGTTACCCAACTTAATCGCCTTGCAGCACATCCCCCTTTC
GCCAGCTGGCGTAATAGCGAAGAGGCCCGCACCGATCGCCCTTCCCAACAGTTGCGCAGCCTGAATGGCG
AATGGG
[124 nt withheld, positions 3367-3490]
C
[91 nt withheld, positions 3492-3582]
A
[49 nt withheld, positions 3584-3632]
CCTTTGACGTTGGAGTCCACGTTCTTT
[37 nt withheld, positions 3660-3696]
ACCCTATCTCGGTCTATTCTTTTGATTTATAAGGGATTTTGCCGATTTCGGCCTATTGGTTAAAAAATGA
GCTGATTTAACAAAAATTTAACGCGAATTTTAACAAAATATTAACGCTTACAATTTAGGTGGCACTTTTC
GGGGAAATGTGCGCGGAACCCCTATTTGTTTATTTTTCTAAATACATTCAAATATGTATCCGCTCATGAG
ACAATAACCCTGATAAATGCTTCAATAATATTGAAAAAGGAAGAGTATGAGTATTCAACATTTCCGTGTC
GCCCTTATTCCCTTTTTTGCGGCATTTTGCCTTCCTGTTTTTGCTCACCCAGAAACGCTGGTGAAAGTAA
AAGATGCTGAAGATCAGTTGGGTGCACGAGTGGGTTACATCGAACTGGATCTCAACAGCGGTAAGATCCT
TGAGAGTTTTCGCCCCGAAGAACGTTTTCCAATGATGAGCACTTTTAAAGTTCTGCTATGTGGCGCGGTA
TTATCCCGTATTGACGCCGGGCAAGAGCAACTCGGTCGCCGCATACACTATTCTCAGAATGACTTGGTTG
AGTACTCACCAGTCACAGAAAAGCATCTTACGGATGGCATGACAGTAAGAGAATTATGCAGTGCTGCCAT
AACCATGAGTGATAACACTGCGGCCAACTTACTTCTGACAACGATCGGAGGACCGAAGGAGCTAACCGCT
TTTTTGCACAACATGGGGGATCATGTAACTCGCCTTGATCGTTGGGAACCGGAGCTGAATGAAGCCATAC
CAAACGACGAGCGTGACACCACGATGCCTGTAGCAATGGCAACAACGTTGCGCAAACTATTAACTGGCGA
ACTACTTACTCTAGCTTCCCGGCAACAATTAATAGACTGGATGGAGGCGGATAAAGTTGCAGGACCACTT
CTGCGCTCGGCCCTTCCGGCTGGCTGGTTTATTGCTGATAAATCTGGAGCCGGTGAGCGTGGGTCTCGCG
GTATCATTGCAGCACTGGGGCCAGATGGTAAGCCCTCCCGTATCGTAGTTATCTACACGACGGGGAGTCA
GGCAACTATGGATGAACGAAATAGACAGATCGCTGAGATAGGTGCCTCACTGATTAAGCATTGGTAACTG
TCAGACCAAGTTTACTCATATATACTTTAGATTGATTTAAAACTTCATTTTTAATTTAAAAGGATCTAGG
TGAAGATCCTTTTTGATAATCTCATGACCAAAATCCCTTAACGTGAGTTTTCGTTCCACTGAGCGTCAGA
CCCCGTAGAAAAGATCAAAGGATCTTCTTGAGATCCTTTTTTTCTGCGCGTAATCTGCTGCTTGCAAACA
AAAAAACCACCGCTACCAGCGGTGGTTTGTTTGCCGGATCAAGAGCTACCAACTCTTTTTCCGAAGGTAA
CTGGCTTCAGCAGAGCGCAGATACCAAATACTGTTCTTCTAGTGTAGCCGTAGTTAGGCCACCACTTCAA
GAACTCTGTAGCACCGCCTACATACCTCGCTCTGCTAATCCTGTTACCAGTGGCTGCTGCCAGTGGCGAT
AAGTCGTGTCTTACCGGGTTGGACTCAAGACGATAGTTACCGGATAAGGCGCAGCGGTCGGGCTGAACGG
GGGGTTCGTGCACACAGCCCAGCTTGGAGCGAACGACCTACACCGAACTGAGATACCTACAGCGTGAGCT
ATGAGAAAGCGCCACGCTTCCCGAAGGGAGAAAGGCGGACAGGTATCCGGTAAGCGGCAGGGTCGGAACA
GGAGAGCGCACGAGGGAGCTTCCAGGGGGAAACGCCTGGTATCTTTATAGTCCTGTCGGGTTTCGCCACC
TCTGACTTGAGCGTCGATTTTTGTGATGCTCGTCAGGGGGGCGGAGCCTATGGAAAAACGCCAGCAACGC
GGCCTTTTTACGGTTCCTGGCCTTTTGCTGGCCTTTTGCTCACATGTTCTTTCCTGCGTTATCCCCTGAT
TCTGTGGATAACCGTATTACCGCCTTTGAGTGAGCTGATACCGCTCGCCGCAGCCGAACGACCGAGCGCA
GCGAGTCAGTGAGCGAGGAAGCGGAAGAGCGCCCAATACGCAAACCGCCTCTCCCCGCGCGTTGGCCGAT
TCATTAATGCAGCTGGCACGACAGGTTTCCCGACTGGAAAGCGGGCAGTGAGCGCAACGCAATTAATGTG
AGTTAGCTCACTCATTAGGCACCCCAGGCTTTACACTTTATGCTTCCGGCTCGTATGTTGTGTGGAATTG
TGAGCGGATAACAATTTCACACAGGAAACAGCTATGACCATGATTACGCCAAGCGCGCAATTAACCCTCA
CTAAAGGGAACAAAAGCTGGAGCTGCAAGCTTAATGTAGTCTTATGCAATACTCTTGTAGTCTTGCAACA
TGGTAACGATGAGTTAGCAACATGCCTTACAAGGAGAGAAAAAGCACCGTGCATGCCGATTGGTGGAAGT
AAGGTGGTACGATCGTGCCTTATTAGGAAGGCAACAGACGGGTCTGACATGGATTGGACGAACCACTGAA
TTGCCGCATTGCAGAGATATTGTATTTAAGTGCCTAGCTCGATACATAAACGGGTCTCTCTGGTTAGACC
AGATCTGAGCCTGGGAGCTCTCTGGCTAACTAGGGAACCCACTGCTTAAGCCTCAATAAAGCTTGCCTTG
AGTGCTTCAAGTAGTGTGTGCCCGTCTGTTGTGTGACTCTGGTAACTAGAGATCCCTCAGACCCTTTTAG
TCAGTGTGGAAAATCTCTAGCAGTGGCGCCCGAACAGGGACTTGAAAGCGAAAGGGAAACCAGAGGAGCT
CTCTCGACGCAGGACTCGGCTTGCTGAAGCGCGCACGGCAAGAGGCGAGGGGCGGCGACTGGTGAGTACG
CCAAAAATTTTGACTAGCGGAGGCTAGAAGGAGAGAGATGGGTGCGAGAGCGTCAGTATTAAGCGGGGGA
GAATTAGATCGCGATGGGAAAAAATTCGGTTAAGGCCAGGGGGAAAGAAAAAATATAAATTAAAACATAT
AGTATGGGCAAGCAGGGAGCTAGAACGATTCGCAGTTAATCCTGGCCTGTTAGAAACATCAGAAGGCTGT
AGACAAATACTGGGACAGCTACAACCATCCCTTCAGACAGGATCAGAAGAACTTAGATCATTATATAATA
CAGTAGCAACCCTCTATTGTGTGCATCAAAGGATAGAGATAAAAGACACCAAGGAAGCTTTAGACAAGAT
AGAGGAAGAGCAAAACAAAAGTAAGACCACCGCACAGCAAGCGGCCGCTGATCTTCAGACCTGGAGGAGG
AGATATGAGGGACAATTGGAGAAGTGAATTATATAAATATAAAGTAGTAAAAATTGAACCATTAGGAGTA
GCACCCACCAAGGCAAAGAGAAGAGTGGTGCAGAGAGAAAAAAGAGCAGTGGGAATAGGAGCTTTGTTCC
TTGGGTTCTTGGGAGCAGCAGGAAGCACTATGGGCGCAGCGTCAATGACGCTGACGGTACAGGCCAGACA
ATTATTGTCTGGTATAGTGCAGCAGCAGAACAATTTGCTGAGGGCTATTGAGGCGCAACAGCATCTGTTG
CAACTCACAGTCTGGGGCATCAAGCAGCTCCAGGCAAGAATCCTGGCTGTGGAAAGATACCTAAAGGATC
AACAGCTCCTGGGGATTTGGGGTTGCTCTGGAAAACTCATTTGCACCACTGCTGTGCCTTGGAATGCTAG
TTGGAGTAATAAATCTCTGGAACAGATTTGGAATCACACGACCTGGATGGAGTGGGACAGAGAAATTAAC
AATTACACAAGCTTAATACACTCCTTAATTGAAGAATCGCAAAACCAGCAAGAAAAGAATGAACAAGAAT
TATTGGAATTAGATAAATGGGCAAGTTTGTGGAATTGGTTTAACATAACAAATTGGCTGTGGTATATAAA
ATTATTCATAATGATAGTAGGAGGCTTGGTAGGTTTAAGAATAGTTTTTGCTGTACTTTCTATAGTGAAT
AGAGTTAGGCAGGGATATTCACCATTATCGTTTCAGACCCACCTCCCAACCCCGAGGGGACCCAGAGAGG
GCCTATTTCCCATGATTCCTTCATATTTGCATATACGATACAAGGCTGTTAGAGAGATAATTAGAATTAA
TTTGACTGTAAACACAAAGATATTAGTACAAAATACGTGACGTAGAAAGTAATAATTTCTTGGGTAGTTT
GCAGTTTTAAAATTATGTTTTAAAATGGACTATCATATGCTTACCGTAACTTGAAAGTATTTCGATTTCT
TGGCTTTATATATCTTGTGGAAAGGACGAAACACCGTTCAGTGAGAAGGGGCACACGTTTTAGAGCTAGA
AATAGCAAGTTAAAATAAGGCTAGTCCGTTATCAACTTGAAAAAGTGGCACCGAGTCGGTGCTTTTTTAA
GCTTGGCGTAACTAGATCTTGAGACAAATGGCAGTATTCATCCACAATTTTAAAAGAAAAGGGGGGATTG
GGGGGTACAGTGCAGGGGAAAGAATAGTAGACATAATAGCAACAGACATACAAACTAAAGAATTACAAAA
ACAAATTACAAAAATTCAAAATTTTCGGGTTTATTACAGGGACAGCAGAGATCCACTTTGGCGCCGGCTC
GAGGGGG
