>Addgene plasmid #75800 | SBK1 gRNA (BRDN0001148223) | depositor partial sequence | sequence record 143260 | Target Sequence
TTCAGTGAGAAGGGGCACAC
