>Addgene plasmid #75800 | SBK1 gRNA (BRDN0001148223) | addgene partial sequence | sequence record 184591 | hU6-F
CGTGACGTAGAAAGTAATAATTTCTTGGGTAGTTTGCAGTTTTAAAATTATGTTTTAAAATGGACTATCA
TATGCTTACCGTAACTTGAAAGTATTTCGATTTCTTGGCTTTATATATCTTGTGGAAAGGACGAAACACC
GTTCAGTGAGAAGGGGCACACGTTTTAGAGCTAGAAATAGCAAGTTAAAATAAGGCTAGTCCGTTATCAA
CTTGAAAAAGTGGCACCGAGTCGGTGCTTTTTTAAGCTTGGCGTAACTAGATCTTGAGACAAATGGCAGT
ATTCATCCACAATTTTAAAAGAAAAGGGGGGATTGGGGGGTACAGTGCAGGGGAAAGAATAGTAGACATA
ATAGCAACAGACATACAAACTAAAGAATTACAAAAACAAATTACAAAAATTCAAAATTTTCGGGTTTATT
ACAGGGACAGCAGAGATCCACTTTGGCGCCGGCTCGAGGGGGCCCGGGTGCAAAGATGGATAAAGTTTTA
AACAGAGAGGAATCTTTGCAGCTAATGGACCTTCTAGGTCTTGAAAGGAGTGGGAATTGGCTCCGGTGCC
CGTCAGTGGG
